>Addgene plasmid #57904 | mKO2-Farnesyl-5 | addgene partial sequence | sequence record 101499 | mKO2-R 5'-CCTGTGCCTTCACCTTCAAT-3'
GTAGTACCTCATCTTCATCTCTGGTTTAATCACACTCACCATGGTGGCGACCGGTAGCGCTAGCGGATCT
GACGGTTCACTAAACCAGCTCTGCTTATATAGACCTCCCACCGTACACGCCTACCGCCCATTTGCGTCAA
TGGGGCGGAGTTGTTACGACATTTTGGAAAGTCCCGTTGATTTTGGTGCCAAAACAAACTCCCATTGACG
TCAATGGGGTGGAGACTTGGAAATCCCCGTGAGTCAAACCGCTATCCACGCCCATTGATGTACTGCCAAA
ACCGCATCACCATGGTAATAGCGATGACTAATACGTAGATGTACTGCCAAGTAGGAAAGTCCCATAAGGT
CATGTACTGGGCATAATGCCAGGCGGGCCATTTACCGTCATTGACGTCAATAGGGGGCGTACTTGGCATA
TGATACACTTGATGTACTGCCAAGTGGGCAGTTTACCGTAAATACTCCACCCATTGACGTCAATGGAAAG
TCCCTATTGGCGTTACTATGGGAACATACGTCATTATTGACGTCAATGGGCGGGGGTCGTTGGGCGGTCA
GCCAGGCGGGCCATTTACCGTAAGTTATGTAACGCGGAACTCCATATATGGGCTATGAACTAATGACCCC
GTAATTGATTACTATTAATAACTAATGCATGGCGGTAATACGGTTATCCACAGAATCAGGGGATAACGCA
GGAAAGAACATGTGAGCAAAAGGCCAGCAAAAGGCCAGGAACCGTAAAAAGGCCGCGTTGCTGGCGTTTT
TCCATAGGCTCCGCCCCCCTGACGAGCATCACAA
