>Addgene plasmid #57904 | mKO2-Farnesyl-5 | addgene partial sequence | sequence record 101925 | SV40pA-R 5'-GAAATTTGTGATGCTATTGC-3'
AAGTTAACAACAACAATTGCATTCATTTTATGTTTCAGGTTCAGGGGGAGGTGTGGGAGGTTTTTTAAAG
CAAGTAAAACCTCTACAAATGTGGTATGGCTGATTATGATCAGTTATCTAGATCCGGTGGATCCCGGGCC
CGCGGTACCGTCGACTGCAGAATTCTCAGGAGAGCACACACTTGCAGCTCATGCAGCCGGGGCCACTCTC
ATCAGGAGGGTTCAGCTTAGATCTGAGTCCGGAGCTATGAGCTACTGCATCTTCTACCTGCTCAGTAATG
TTGCCTTCGGTTTTCCTGACGAGGCGATGGCCGATGTAATGGTCTCCTGGCATTTCAAGAATCTCTTTTG
CCGCCTTGTAAGTAGTCTTCATTTGGCATTTGTGATTGCCGCCTCCTTCAAGTTTTAGGTACATCGTAAC
ATCACCCTTCAGAACTCCGTCGCTGGCAGTAATTTTCTCGGTTGATGGCTCCCAATCAACACTTTGGTTT
TGCATGATAGGACCATCGGCAGGAAAGTTAACCCCAGTAAATTTGGATTTGTGGTAGAAGGTGTTTCCTC
TAAGGCTTATATGCGCACTGACTGAAGCGGACCCACCATCTTCGAACTCCAACGACCTTTCCCATGACAG
GCCTTCAGGAAATGCTTGTTTGAAATAGTCTGGTATCTCTTCTGGATATTTAGTAAATACTCTGTGGCCG
TAACAGAACACGTGTGACACTAAGTCAAACGCGAAAGGCATTGGCCCGCCCTCGGCCATTGTGACGCGTA
GTGTCATCTCTTGATGTCCCTCGTAAGGTCTGCCTGTGCCTTCACCTTCAATTGTGAACTCATGCCCATT
GACGGAGCCGTCCATGTAGTACCTCATCTTCATCTCTGGTTTAATCACACTCACCATGGTGGCGACCGGT
AGCGCTAGCGGATCTGACGGTTCACTAA
