[The description below was written by a language model from this plasmid's Addgene catalogue record.]
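Description:
mKO2-Farnesyl-5 is a mammalian expression plasmid built on the mKO2-C1 backbone (about 4.75 kb without the insert), a C1-style fluorescent protein fusion vector in which the fluorescent protein sits upstream of the cloning site so that it ends up at the N terminus of the fusion partner. It is maintained as a high-copy plasmid in E. coli under kanamycin selection, and it carries a neomycin resistance marker that allows G418 selection of stably transfected mammalian cells. The record does not include a feature table, so the origins of replication and the promoter arrangement of the resistance cassette are not explicitly stated. The listed 3′ sequencing primer implies an SV40 polyadenylation signal downstream of the expression cassette.

The payload is a CMV promoter-driven fusion of the orange fluorescent protein mKO2 (monomeric Kusabira Orange 2; excitation 551 nm, emission 565 nm as noted by the depositor) to the final 20 amino acids of human HRAS. This C-terminal segment of H-Ras contains the CAAX motif that directs farnesylation, along with the adjacent membrane-targeting residues, and in general it is sufficient to anchor a heterologous protein to the inner leaflet of the plasma membrane. Because the lipid-modification signal must lie at the extreme C terminus to be processed, the N-terminal placement of mKO2 fits this design. The "5" in the name probably refers to the length of the linker between the two parts, but the record does not confirm this. The construct is suited to use as an orange membrane marker for live-cell fluorescence imaging, for example for outlining cells or for multicolour experiments alongside green or far-red probes.
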