Addgene plasmid #57904: mKO2-Farnesyl-5
Depositing lab: Michael Davidson. Depositing organization: Florida State University, Tallahassee.
Backbone
  Vector backbone: mKO2-C1
  Backbone size w/o insert (bp): 4750
  Vector type: Mammalian Expression
  Selectable markers: Neomycin (select with G418)
Growth in bacteria
  Bacterial resistance: Kanamycin, 50 μg/mL
  Growth temperature: 37°C
  Growth strain: DH5alpha
  Copy number: High Copy
Gene/Insert
  Gene/Insert name: Farnesyl (alt name: NM_001130442.1)
  Species: H. sapiens (human)
  Mutation: encodes final 20 aa of NM_001130442.1
  Entrez Gene: HRAS (a.k.a. C-BAS/HAS, C-H-RAS, C-HA-RAS1, CTLO, H-RASIDX, HAMSV, HRAS1, RASH1, p21ras)
  Promoter: CMV
  Tag / fusion protein: mKO2 (N terminal on backbone)
  Cloning method: Unknown
  Sequencing primers: 5′ CMV-F; 3′ SV40pA-R
Terms and licenses: Academic/Nonprofit Terms; Industry Terms: Not Available to Industry
Depositor comments: . Excitation = 551; Emission = 565
How to cite: mKO2-Farnesyl-5 was a gift from Michael Davidson (Addgene plasmid # 57904 ; http://n2t.net/addgene:57904 ; RRID:Addgene_57904)
